Addgene plasmid #232844: pAAV-CAG-NES-jRGECO1-P2A-mGreenLantern
Purpose: AAV transfer plasmid for CAG-mediated co-expression of jRGECO1 and mGreenLantern
Depositing lab: Kiryl Piatkevich. Depositing organization: Westlake University. Publication: A sensitive soma-localized red fluorescent calcium indicator for in vivo imaging of neuronal populations at single-cell resolution. Zhou S, Zhu Q, Eom M, Fang S, Subach OM, Ran C, Alvarado JS, Sunkavalli PS, Dong Y, Wang Y, Hu J, Zhang H, Wang Z, Sun X, Yang T, Mu Y, Yoon YG, Guo ZV, Subach FV, Piatkevich KD. PLoS Biol. 2025 Apr 29;23(4):e3003048. doi: 10.1371/journal.pbio.3003048. eCollection 2025 Apr. PubMed 40299972.
Backbone
  Vector backbone: pAAV
  Vector type: Mammalian Expression, AAV
Growth in bacteria
  Bacterial resistance: Ampicillin, 100 μg/mL
  Growth temperature: 37°C
  Growth strain: NEB Stable
  Copy number: High Copy
Gene/Insert 1
  Gene/Insert name: NES-jRGECO1
  Species: Synthetic
  Insert size (bp): 1410
  Promoter: CAG
  Tag / fusion protein: nuclear export sequence, 6xHis, T7, Xpress tag (N terminal on insert)
  Entrez Gene: NES (a.k.a. Nbla00170)
  Cloning method: Restriction Enzyme; 5′ cloning site KpnI (unknown if destroyed); 3′ cloning site AgeI (unknown if destroyed)
  Sequencing primers: 5′ ggcaaagaattggatccggtaccgccacc; 3′ acgaagagtttgtacaaatgatgacagcgaagCGACCGGTTCACGTGGGAAGTGG
Gene/Insert 2
  Gene/Insert name: mGreenLantern
  Species: Synthetic
  Insert size (bp): 717
Terms and licenses: Academic/Nonprofit Terms; Industry Terms: Not Available to Industry
How to cite: pAAV-CAG-NES-jRGECO1-P2A-mGreenLantern was a gift from Kiryl Piatkevich (Addgene plasmid # 232844 ; http://n2t.net/addgene:232844 ; RRID:Addgene_232844)
