[The description below was written by a language model from this plasmid's Addgene catalogue record and pLannotate feature annotations shown in this document.]
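Description:
pAAV-CAG-NES-jRGECO1-P2A-mGreenLantern is an AAV transfer plasmid (about 6.9 kb) built on a pAAV backbone for mammalian expression, either by direct transfection or after packaging into recombinant adeno-associated virus. The expression cassette is flanked by two AAV2 inverted terminal repeats, which provide the cis signals for replication and encapsidation of the vector genome. Outside the ITRs, the bacterial backbone carries a high-copy ColE1/pUC-type origin, an f1 origin and a β-lactamase gene for ampicillin selection. The record lists a recombination-deficient E. coli strain for propagation, a common choice for keeping ITRs stable.

Expression is driven by the CAG promoter, annotated here as a CMV enhancer fragment, the chicken β-actin promoter and chimeric intron sequence. The first open reading frame encodes the red genetically encoded calcium indicator jRGECO1, preceded by a nuclear export sequence and 6xHis, T7 and Xpress tags. The automated annotation resolves the sensor into its parts: a myosin light chain kinase-derived calmodulin-binding peptide, a circularly permuted red fluorescent protein (matched to the related HyPerRed and spanning the sequence numbering origin) and calmodulin. The "NES" gene link in the catalogue appears to be an artefact of the export-signal abbreviation. According to the name, a P2A self-cleaving peptide follows, although it is not separately annotated. It allows mGreenLantern, labelled by the tool as its relative mClover1.5, to be produced as a separate green protein from the same transcript. A WPRE and SV40 polyadenylation signal complete the cassette.

The construct co-expresses a cytosolic red calcium reporter with a calcium-independent green marker. Within the associated work on soma-localized red calcium indicators for neuronal imaging, it plausibly serves as a reference for expression level or cell identification, though the record does not state this.
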