Features (pLannotate 1.2.2; 23 found; start..end, strand, type, name):
     54..494     +  CDS            CALM1: CALM1_HUMAN - Also known as CALM, CAM, CAM1. Experimental evidence at protein level: Swiss-Prot protein existence level 1. (Microbial infection) Required for Legionella pneumophila SidJ glutamylase activity. From Homo sapiens (Human).
    588..1304    +  CDS            mClover1.5: mClover1.5 is a fluorescent protein published in 2016, derived from Aequorea victoria. It is reported to be a monomer.
   1308..1332    +  misc_feature   MCS (fragment): pBluescript multiple cloning site
   1332..1920    +  misc_feature   WPRE: woodchuck hepatitis virus posttranscriptional regulatory element
   1963..2084    -  polyA_signal   SV40 poly(A) signal: SV40 polyadenylation signal
   2107..2175    -  CDS            large T antigen (fragment): large T antigen from SV40 (simian virus 40)
   2246..2379    +  repeat_region  AAV2 ITR: inverted terminal repeat of adeno-associated virus serotype 2 inverted
   2373..2429    -  CDS            lacI (fragment): lac repressor; lacI; The lac repressor binds to the lac operator to inhibit transcription in E. coli. This inhibition can be relieved by adding lactose or isopropyl-β-D-thiogalactopyranoside (IPTG).
   2612..3200    -  rep_origin     ori: high-copy-number ColE1/pMB1/pBR322/pUC origin of replication
   3371..4231    -  CDS            AmpR: β-lactamase; bla; confers resistance to ampicillin, carbenicillin, and related antibiotics
   4232..4336    -  promoter       AmpR promoter: bla
   4389..4817    -  rep_origin     f1 ori (sequence partly withheld): f1 bacteriophage origin of replication; arrow indicates direction of (+) strand synthesis
   4822..4891    -  CDS            lacZα (fragment): LacZα fragment of β-galactosidase; lacZ fragment
   4886..5018    -  repeat_region  AAV2 ITR (fragment): inverted terminal repeat of adeno-associated virus serotype 2 inverted
   5079..5327    +  enhancer       CMV enhancer (fragment): human cytomegalovirus immediate early enhancer
   5329..5606    +  promoter       chicken β-actin promoter: No description available
   5607..5742    +  intron         hybrid intron (fragment): hybrid between chicken β-actin (CBA) and minute virus of mice (MMV) introns (Gray et al., 2011)
   5831..5961    +  intron         chimeric intron (fragment): chimera between introns from chicken β-actin and rabbit β-globin
   6099..6119    +  CDS            capTEV™ (fragment): composite tag for in vivo biotinylation, TEV protease cleavage, and 6xHis tagging
   6120..6152    +  CDS            T7 tag (gene 10 leader): leader peptide from bacteriophage T7 gene 10 promotes efficient translation in E. coli
   6156..6179    +  CDS            Xpress™ tag: Xpress™ epitope tag, including an enterokinase recognition and cleavage site
   6207..6263    +  CDS            calmodulin-binding peptide: calmodulin-binding peptide from avian smooth muscle myosin light chain kinase
   6269..47      +  CDS            HyPerRed (fragment) (across the origin): red fluorescent genetically encoded indicator for H2O2 ()
>Addgene plasmid #232844 | pAAV-CAG-NES-jRGECO1-P2A-mGreenLantern | addgene full sequence | sequence record 480864 | Addgene NGS Result
CCCCCGACGGCCCCGTAATGCAGAAGAAGACCATGGGCTGGGAGGCTACGCGTGACGACCTGACTGAAGA
GCAGATCGCAGAATTTAAAGAGGCTTTCTCCCTATTTGACAAGGACGGGGATGGGACGATAACAACCAAG
GAGCTTGGGACGGTGTTCCGATCGCTGGGGCAGAACCCCACAGAAGCAGAGCTGCAGGACATGATCAATG
AAGTAGATGCCGACGGTGACGGCACATTCGACTTCCCTGAGTTCCTGACGATGATGGCAAGAAAAATGAA
TGACACAGACAGTGAAGAGGAAATTCGCGAAGCGTTCCGCGTGTTTGATAAGGACGGCAATGGCTACATC
GGCGCAGCAGAGCTTCGCCACGTGATGACAGACCTTGGAGAGAAGTTAACAGATGAGGAGGTTGATGAAA
TGATCAGGGTAGCAGACATCGATGGGGATGGTCAGGTAAACTACGAAGAGTTTGTACAAATGATGACAGC
GAAGCGACCGGTTCACGTGGGAAGTGGGGCTACAAACTTCTCACTGCTGAAACAGGCCGGGGATGTGGAG
GAAAACCCAGGACCACACGTGACTAGTATGGTCTCCAAGGGTGAAGAGCTGTTCACTGGCGTGGTGCCTA
TCTTGGTGGAACTCGACGGTGATGTGAACGGCCATAAGTTCTCCGTCAGAGGTGAAGGCGAGGGTGACGC
TACTAACGGCAAGTTGACACTGAAGTTCATCTGCACTACAGGTAAGCTGCCTGTGCCATGGCCAACACTG
GTGACAACCTTGGGCTATGGTGTGGCCTGCTTTGCTAGATATCCAGATCACATGAAGCAGCATGACTTCT
TCAAGTCCGCAATGCCTGAGGGATACGTGCAAGAGCGGACTATCTCTTTCAAAGACGACGGCACCTACAA
GACAAGGGCAGAAGTGAAGTTTGAGGGTGACACTCTCGTGAACAGAATCGTGCTGAAGGGCATCGACTTT
AAAGAAGACGGCAACATTCTTGGCCACAAGCTGGAGTATAACTTCAACAGCCATAAGGTGTACATCACAG
CTGACAAGCAGAAGAACGGCATTAAGGCAAACTTCAAGACCAGGCATAACGTGGAAGACGGTGGAGTGCA
GCTGGCTGATCATTACCAGCAGAACACACCTATCGGAGATGGACCAGTGCTTCTGCCTGATAACCACTAT
CTGAGCCATCAGAGCAAGTTGTCCAAAGATCCAAACGAGAAGAGAGACCACATGGTGCTGAAAGAGCGGG
TGACTGCTGCTGGTATCACACACGATATGGACGAGTTGTACAAGTGAGAATTCGATATCAAGCTTATCGA
TAATCAACCTCTGGATTACAAAATTTGTGAAAGATTGACTGGTATTCTTAACTATGTTGCTCCTTTTACG
CTATGTGGATACGCTGCTTTAATGCCTTTGTATCATGCTATTGCTTCCCGTATGGCTTTCATTTTCTCCT
CCTTGTATAAATCCTGGTTGCTGTCTCTTTATGAGGAGTTGTGGCCCGTTGTCAGGCAACGTGGCGTGGT
GTGCACTGTGTTTGCTGACGCAACCCCCACTGGTTGGGGCATTGCCACCACCTGTCAGCTCCTTTCCGGG
ACTTTCGCTTTCCCCCTCCCTATTGCCACGGCGGAACTCATCGCCGCCTGCCTTGCCCGCTGCTGGACAG
GGGCTCGGCTGTTGGGCACTGACAATTCCGTGGTGTTGTCGGGGAAATCATCGTCCTTTCCTTGGCTGCT
CGCCTGTGTTGCCACCTGGATTCTGCGCGGGACGTCCTTCTGCTACGTCCCTTCGGCCCTCAATCCAGCG
GACCTTCCTTCCCGCGGCCTGCTGCCGGCTCTGCGGCCTCTTCCGCGTCTTCGCCTTCGCCCTCAGACGA
GTCGGATCTCCCTTTGGGCCGCCTCCCCGCATCGATACCGTCGACCCGGGCGGCCGCTTCGAGCAGACAT
GATAAGATACATTGATGAGTTTGGACAAACCACAACTAGAATGCAGTGAAAAAAATGCTTTATTTGTGAA
ATTTGTGATGCTATTGCTTTATTTGTAACCATTATAAGCTGCAATAAACAAGTTAACAACAACAATTGCA
TTCATTTTATGTTTCAGGTTCAGGGGGAGATGTGGGAGGTTTTTTAAAGCAAGTAAAACCTCTACAAATG
TGGTAAAATCGATAAGGATCTTCCTAGAGCATGGCTACGTAGATAAGTAGCATGGCGGGTTAATCATTAA
CTACAAGGAACCCCTAGTGATGGAGTTGGCCACTCCCTCTCTGCGCGCTCGCTCGCTCACTGAGGCCGGG
CGACCAAAGGTCGCCCGACGCCCGGGCTTTGCCCGGGCGGCCTCAGTGAGCGAGCGAGCGCGCAGCTGCA
TTAATGAATCGGCCAACGCGCGGGGAGAGGCGGTTTGCGTATTGGGCGCTCTTCCGCTTCCTCGCTCACT
GACTCGCTGCGCTCGGTCGTTCGGCTGCGGCGAGCGGTATCAGCTCACTCAAAGGCGGTAATACGGTTAT
CCACAGAATCAGGGGATAACGCAGGAAAGAACATGTGAGCAAAAGGCCAGCAAAAGGCCAGGAACCGTAA
AAAGGCCGCGTTGCTGGCGTTTTTCCATAGGCTCCGCCCCCCTGACGAGCATCACAAAAATCGACGCTCA
AGTCAGAGGTGGCGAAACCCGACAGGACTATAAAGATACCAGGCGTTTCCCCCTGGAAGCTCCCTCGTGC
GCTCTCCTGTTCCGACCCTGCCGCTTACCGGATACCTGTCCGCCTTTCTCCCTTCGGGAAGCGTGGCGCT
TTCTCATAGCTCACGCTGTAGGTATCTCAGTTCGGTGTAGGTCGTTCGCTCCAAGCTGGGCTGTGTGCAC
GAACCCCCCGTTCAGCCCGACCGCTGCGCCTTATCCGGTAACTATCGTCTTGAGTCCAACCCGGTAAGAC
ACGACTTATCGCCACTGGCAGCAGCCACTGGTAACAGGATTAGCAGAGCGAGGTATGTAGGCGGTGCTAC
AGAGTTCTTGAAGTGGTGGCCTAACTACGGCTACACTAGAAGAACAGTATTTGGTATCTGCGCTCTGCTG
AAGCCAGTTACCTTCGGAAAAAGAGTTGGTAGCTCTTGATCCGGCAAACAAACCACCGCTGGTAGCGGTG
GTTTTTTTGTTTGCAAGCAGCAGATTACGCGCAGAAAAAAAGGATCTCAAGAAGATCCTTTGATCTTTTC
TACGGGGTCTGACGCTCAGTGGAACGAAAACTCACGTTAAGGGATTTTGGTCATGAGATTATCAAAAAGG
ATCTTCACCTAGATCCTTTTAAATTAAAAATGAAGTTTTAAATCAATCTAAAGTATATATGAGTAAACTT
GGTCTGACAGTTACCAATGCTTAATCAGTGAGGCACCTATCTCAGCGATCTGTCTATTTCGTTCATCCAT
AGTTGCCTGACTCCCCGTCGTGTAGATAACTACGATACGGGAGGGCTTACCATCTGGCCCCAGTGCTGCA
ATGATACCGCGAGACCCACGCTCACCGGCTCCAGATTTATCAGCAATAAACCAGCCAGCCGGAAGGGCCG
AGCGCAGAAGTGGTCCTGCAACTTTATCCGCCTCCATCCAGTCTATTAATTGTTGCCGGGAAGCTAGAGT
AAGTAGTTCGCCAGTTAATAGTTTGCGCAACGTTGTTGCCATTGCTACAGGCATCGTGGTGTCACGCTCG
TCGTTTGGTATGGCTTCATTCAGCTCCGGTTCCCAACGATCAAGGCGAGTTACATGATCCCCCATGTTGT
GCAAAAAAGCGGTTAGCTCCTTCGGTCCTCCGATCGTTGTCAGAAGTAAGTTGGCCGCAGTGTTATCACT
CATGGTTATGGCAGCACTGCATAATTCTCTTACTGTCATGCCATCCGTAAGATGCTTTTCTGTGACTGGT
GAGTACTCAACCAAGTCATTCTGAGAATAGTGTATGCGGCGACCGAGTTGCTCTTGCCCGGCGTCAATAC
GGGATAATACCGCGCCACATAGCAGAACTTTAAAAGTGCTCATCATTGGAAAACGTTCTTCGGGGCGAAA
ACTCTCAAGGATCTTACCGCTGTTGAGATCCAGTTCGATGTAACCCACTCGTGCACCCAACTGATCTTCA
GCATCTTTTACTTTCACCAGCGTTTCTGGGTGAGCAAAAACAGGAAGGCAAAATGCCGCAAAAAAGGGAA
TAAGGGCGACACGGAAATGTTGAATACTCATACTCTTCCTTTTTCAATATTATTGAAGCATTTATCAGGG
TTATTGTCTCATGAGCGGATACATATTTGAATGTATTTAGAAAAATAAACAAATAGGGGTTCCGCGCACA
TTTCCCCGAAAAGTGCCACCTAAATTGTAAGCGTTAATATTTTGTTAAAATTCGCGTTAAATTTTTGTTA
AATCAGCTCATTTTTTAACCAATAGGCCGAAATCGGCAAAATCCCTTATAAATCAAAAGAATAGACCGAG
ATAGGGT
[37 nt withheld, positions 4488-4524]
AAAGAACGTGGACTCCAACGTCAAAGG
[49 nt withheld, positions 4552-4600]
T
[91 nt withheld, positions 4602-4692]
G
[124 nt withheld, positions 4694-4817]
CCCATTCGCCATTCAGGCTGCGCAACTGTTGGGAAGGGCGATCGGTGCGGGCCTCTTCGCTATTACGCCA
GCTGCGCGCTCGCTCGCTCACTGAGGCCGCCCGGGCAAAGCCCGGGCGTCGGGCGACCTTTGGTCGCCCG
GCCTCAGTGAGCGAGCGAGCGCGCAGAGAGGGAGTGGCCAACTCCATCACTAGGGGTTCCTTGTAGTTAA
TGATTAACCCGCCATGCTACTTATCTACGTAGCCATGCTCTAGGAAGAGTACCATTGACGTCAATAATGA
CGTATGTTCCCATAGTAACGCCAATAGGGACTTTCCATTGACGTCAATGGGTGGAGTATTTACGGTAAAC
TGCCCACTTGGCAGTACATCAAGTGTATCATATGCCAAGTACGCCCCCTATTGACGTCAATGACGGTAAA
TGGCCCGCCTGGCATTATGCCCAGTACATGACCTTATGGGACTTTCCTACTTGGCAGTACATCTACGTAT
TAGTCATCGCTATTACCATGGTCGAGGTGAGCCCCACGTTCTGCTTCACTCTCCCCATCTCCCCCCCCTC
CCCACCCCCAATTTTGTATTTATTTATTTTTTAATTATTTTGTGCAGCGATGGGGGCGGGGGGGGGGGGG
GGGCGCGCGCCGGGGGGGGGGGGGGGGGGGGGGGGGSGGGGSGGGGSGRGGCGGAGAGGTGCGGCGGCAG
CCAATCAGAGCGGCGCGCTCCGAAAGTTTCCTTTTATGGCGAGGCGGCGGCGGCGGCGGCCCTATAAAAA
GCGAAGCGCGCGGCGGGCGGGAGTCGCTGCGCGCTGCCTTCGCCCCGTGCCCCGCTCCGCCGCCGCCTCG
CGCCGCCCGCCCCGGCTCTGACTGACCGCGTTACTCCCACAGGTGAGCGGGCGGGACGGCCCTTCTCCTC
CGGGCTGTAATTAGCGCTTGGTTTAATGACGGCTTGTTTCTTTTCTGTGGCTGCGTGAAAGCCTTGAGGG
GCTCCGGGAGGGCCCTTTGTGCGGGGGGAGCGGCTCGGGGCTGTCCGCGGGGGGACGGCTGCCTTCGGGG
GGGACGGGGCAGGGCGGGGTTCGGCTTCTGGCGTGTGACCGGCGGCTCTAGAGCCTCTGCTAACCATGTT
CATGCCTTCTTCTTTTTCCTACAGCTCCTGGGCAACGTGCTGGTTATTGTGCTGTCTCATCATTTTGGCA
AAGAATTGGATCCGGTACCGCCACCATGCTGCAGAACGAGCTTGCTCTTAAGTTGGCTGGACTTGATATT
AACAAGACTGGAGGAGGTTCTCATCATCATCATCATCATGGTATGGCTAGCATGACTGGTGGACAGCAAA
TGGGTCGGGATCTGTACGACGATGACGATAAGGATCTCGCAACAATGGTCGACTCATCACGTCGTAAGTG
GAATAAGGCAGGTCACGCAGTCAGAGCTATAGGTCGGCTGAGCTCACCCGTGGTTTCCGAGCGGATGTAC
CCCGAGGACGGCGCCCTGAAGAGCGAGATCAAGAAGGGGCTGAGGCTGAAGGACGGCGGCCACTACGCCG
CCGAGGTCAAGACCACCTACAAGGCCAAGAAGCCCGTGCAGCTGCCCGGCGCCTACATCGTGGACATCAA
GTTGGACATCGTGTCCCACAACGAGGACTACACCATCGTGGAACAGTGCGAACGCGCCGAGGGCCGCCAC
TCCACCGGCGGCATGGACGAGCTGTACAAGGGAGGTACAGGCGGGAGTCTGGTGAGCAAGGGCGAGGAGG
ATAACATGGCCATCATCAAGGAGTTCATGCGCTTCAAGGTGCACATGGAGGGCTCCGTGAACGGCCACGA
GTTCGAGATCGAGGGCGAGGGCGAGGGCCGCCCCTACGAGGCCTTTCAGACCGCTAAGCTGAAGGTGACC
AAGGGTGGCCCCCTGCCCTTCGCCTGGGACATCCTGTCCCCTCAGTTCATGTACGGCTCCAAGGCCTACA
TTAAGCACCCAGCCGACATCCCCGACTACTTCAAGCTGTCCTTCCCCGAGGGCTTCAGGTGGGAGCGCGT
GATGAACTTCGAGGACGGCGGCATTATTCACGTGAACCAGGACTCCTCCCTGCAGGACGGCGTATTCATC
TACAAGGTGAAGCTGCGCGGCACCAACTTCC
